Addgene plasmid #242790: pAAV-BD-hSynTet-TRE-DIO-mNeonGreen-NWS
Purpose: Bidirectional AAV transfer plasmid expressing hSyn-tTA and TRE-FLEX-mNeonGreen-NWS in the other direction.
Depositing lab: Andrew Payne. Depositing organization: E11 Bio, Convergent Research.
Backbone
  Vector backbone: pAAV-CAG-GFP (Addgene Plasmid 37825)
  Backbone manufacturer: Edward Boyden
  Vector type: AAV
Growth in bacteria
  Bacterial resistance: Ampicillin, 100 μg/mL
  Growth temperature: 30°C
  Growth strain: NEB Stable
  Copy number: High Copy
Gene/Insert 1
  Gene/Insert name: mNeonGreen
  Species: Synthetic
  Promoter: TRE
  Tag / fusion protein: NWS (C terminal on insert)
  Cloning method: Gibson Cloning
  Sequencing primers: 5′ n/a
Gene/Insert 2
  Gene/Insert name: tTA-Advanced
  Species: Synthetic
  Promoter: hSyn
  Cloning method: Gibson Cloning
  Sequencing primers: 5′ n/a
Terms and licenses: Academic/Nonprofit Terms; Industry Terms: Not Available to Industry
Depositor comments: Please visit https://doi.org/10.1101/2025.09.26.678648 for bioRxiv preprint.
How to cite: pAAV-BD-hSynTet-TRE-DIO-mNeonGreen-NWS was a gift from Andrew Payne (Addgene plasmid # 242790 ; http://n2t.net/addgene:242790 ; RRID:Addgene_242790)
