[The description below was written by a language model from this plasmid's Addgene catalogue record and pLannotate feature annotations shown in this document.]
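Description:
pAAV-BD-hSynTet-TRE-DIO-mNeonGreen-NWS is a 6.9 kb AAV transfer plasmid built on the pAAV-CAG-GFP backbone. It carries a bidirectional, two-cassette payload between AAV2 inverted terminal repeats, so that the whole system can be packaged into a single recombinant AAV. It is propagated in bacteria through a high-copy ColE1/pUC-type origin with ampicillin selection (AmpR under its own promoter). An f1 origin is also present. The recorded host is a recombination-deficient "stable" strain, the usual precaution for protecting ITRs. One ITR is annotated in full, while the other is detected only as short fragments.

From a central promoter region, the two units are transcribed in opposite directions. On one side, the neuron-specific human synapsin promoter drives tTA-Advanced, terminated by an SV40 poly(A) signal. The automated annotation labels this coding sequence as an rtTA3 fragment with VP16-derived minimal activation domains, reflecting sequence similarity, whereas the catalogue entry identifies it as the Tet-Off transactivator. On the other side, a Tet-responsive promoter (an array of tet operator repeats plus a minimal promoter) faces a DIO/FLEX cassette. In this cassette, mNeonGreen with a C-terminal NWS tag sits in inverted orientation between oppositely oriented lox2272 and loxP pairs, followed by a WPRE and the hGH poly(A) signal. The record does not explain what the NWS tag is.

Expression therefore requires two conditions. Synapsin-driven tTA must be present to activate and amplify transcription from the TRE, which restricts expression to neurons and should make it suppressible by doxycycline. Cre recombinase must also irreversibly flip the reporter into the sense orientation. The construct is suited to bright labelling of Cre-defined neuronal populations.
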