Features (pLannotate 1.2.2; 35 found; start..end, strand, type, name):
    549..582     -  protein_bind   lox2272: Cre-mediated recombination occurs in the 8-bp core sequence (GGATACTT). lox2272 sites are compatible with each other, but incompatible with loxP or loxN sites (Lee and Saito, 1988). Cre recombinase
    583..632     -  intron         β-globin intron (fragment): internally truncated intron from human β-globin
    633..666     -  protein_bind   loxP: Cre-mediated recombination occurs in the 8-bp core sequence (GCATACAT). Cre recombinase
    667..691     +  misc_feature   MCS (fragment): pBluescript multiple cloning site
    691..1279    +  misc_feature   WPRE: woodchuck hepatitis virus posttranscriptional regulatory element
   1311..1787    +  polyA_signal   hGH poly(A) signal: human growth hormone polyadenylation signal
   1827..1967    +  repeat_region  AAV2 ITR: inverted terminal repeat of adeno-associated virus serotype 2 inverted
   1972..2023    -  misc_feature   bom (fragment): basis of mobility region from pBR322
   2042..2497    +  rep_origin     f1 ori (sequence partly withheld): f1 bacteriophage origin of replication; arrow indicates direction of (+) strand synthesis
   2498..2547    -  misc_feature   bom (fragment): basis of mobility region from pBR322
   2649..2684    -  CDS            rop (fragment): Rop protein, which maintains plasmids at low copy number; rop
   2779..2883    +  promoter       AmpR promoter: bla
   2884..3744    +  CDS            AmpR: β-lactamase; bla; confers resistance to ampicillin, carbenicillin, and related antibiotics
   3915..4503    +  rep_origin     ori: high-copy-number ColE1/pMB1/pBR322/pUC origin of replication
   4576..4603    +  repeat_region  AAV2 ITR (fragment): inverted terminal repeat of adeno-associated virus serotype 2 inverted
   4632..4659    +  repeat_region  AAV2 ITR (fragment): inverted terminal repeat of adeno-associated virus serotype 2 inverted
   4704..4825    +  polyA_signal   SV40 poly(A) signal: SV40 polyadenylation signal
   4858..4968    -  CDS            VP48: 3 tandem repeats of the minimal activation domain of herpes simplex virus VP16 (Cheng et al., 2013)
   4898..5595    -  CDS            rtTA3 (fragment): reverse tetracycline transactivator 3 activates expression from Tet-responsive promoters in the presence of doxycycline
   5599..5628    +  misc_feature   MCS (fragment): pBluescript multiple cloning site
   5629..6008    -  promoter       hSyn promoter (fragment): human synapsin I promoter; confers neuron-specific expression (Kügler et al., 2003)
   6050..6070    +  promoter       tight TRE promoter (fragment): Tet-responsive promoter PTight, consisting of seven tet operator sequences followed by the minimal CMV promoter
   6087..6107    +  promoter       tight TRE promoter (fragment): Tet-responsive promoter PTight, consisting of seven tet operator sequences followed by the minimal CMV promoter
   6124..6144    +  promoter       tight TRE promoter (fragment): Tet-responsive promoter PTight, consisting of seven tet operator sequences followed by the minimal CMV promoter
   6161..6181    +  promoter       tight TRE promoter (fragment): Tet-responsive promoter PTight, consisting of seven tet operator sequences followed by the minimal CMV promoter
   6198..6218    +  promoter       tight TRE promoter (fragment): Tet-responsive promoter PTight, consisting of seven tet operator sequences followed by the minimal CMV promoter
   6235..6255    +  promoter       tight TRE promoter (fragment): Tet-responsive promoter PTight, consisting of seven tet operator sequences followed by the minimal CMV promoter
   6272..6292    +  promoter       tight TRE promoter (fragment): Tet-responsive promoter PTight, consisting of seven tet operator sequences followed by the minimal CMV promoter
   6309..6329    +  promoter       tight TRE promoter (fragment): Tet-responsive promoter PTight, consisting of seven tet operator sequences followed by the minimal CMV promoter
   6337..6382    +  promoter       TRE3GV promoter (fragment): 3rd-generation Tet-responsive promoter that can be activated by binding of Tet-On® 3G, optimized for retroviral and lentiviral vectors
   6449..6466    +  misc_feature   MCS (fragment): pUC18/19 multiple cloning site
   6473..6506    +  protein_bind   lox2272: Cre-mediated recombination occurs in the 8-bp core sequence (GGATACTT). lox2272 sites are compatible with each other, but incompatible with loxP or loxN sites (Lee and Saito, 1988). Cre recombinase
   6507..6556    -  intron         β-globin intron (fragment): internally truncated intron from human β-globin
   6557..6590    +  protein_bind   loxP: Cre-mediated recombination occurs in the 8-bp core sequence (GCATACAT). Cre recombinase
   6733..536     -  CDS            mNeonGreen (across the origin): mNeonGreen is a basic (constitutively fluorescent) green/yellow fluorescent protein published in 2013, derived from Branchiostoma lanceolatum. It is reported to be a very rapidly-maturing monomer with moderate acid sensitivity.
>Addgene plasmid #242790 | pAAV-BD-hSynTet-TRE-DIO-mNeonGreen-NWS | addgene full sequence | sequence record 486899 | Addgene NGS Result
CTCCGGTAGCGCTTGCCATTTCCAGTGGTGTAACTCCACTTAAAGGTACTGATGATGGTTTTGTCGTTGG
GGTAAGTCTTCTTCGACCTGCACCAGTCCGCAGCGGTCAGCGAGTTGGTCATCACAGGACCGTCAGCAGG
GAAACCAGTCCCCTTCACCTGGGCCTCTCCTTTGATGTGGCTTCCCTCGTAGGTGTAGCGGTAGTTAACA
GTAAGGGAGGCACCATCTTCAAACTGCATTGTGCGATGGACTTGGTATCCGGAGCCATCTACCATGGCGG
CCTGGAAAGGCGACATCCCGTCAGGGTAGGGCAGGTACTGATGGAAGCCATACCCGATATGAGGGACCAG
AATCCAGGGGGAGAACTGGAGGTCACCCTTGGTGGACTTCAGGTTTAACTCCTCATAACCATCATTTGGA
TTGCCGGTGCCCTGACCCACCATGTCAAAGTCCACACCGTTGATGGAGCCAAAGATGTGTAACTCATGTG
TCGCTGGGAGAGAGGCCATGTTATCCTCCTCGCCCTTGCTCACCATGGTGGCGCTAGCATAACTTCGTAT
AAAGTATCCTATACGAAGTTATTTGCCTTAACCCAGAAATTATCACTGTTATTCTTTAGAATGGTGCAAA
GAATAACTTCGTATAATGTATGCTATACGAAGTTATGAATTCGATATCAAGCTTATCGATAATCAACCTC
TGGATTACAAAATTTGTGAAAGATTGACTGGTATTCTTAACTATGTTGCTCCTTTTACGCTATGTGGATA
CGCTGCTTTAATGCCTTTGTATCATGCTATTGCTTCCCGTATGGCTTTCATTTTCTCCTCCTTGTATAAA
TCCTGGTTGCTGTCTCTTTATGAGGAGTTGTGGCCCGTTGTCAGGCAACGTGGCGTGGTGTGCACTGTGT
TTGCTGACGCAACCCCCACTGGTTGGGGCATTGCCACCACCTGTCAGCTCCTTTCCGGGACTTTCGCTTT
CCCCCTCCCTATTGCCACGGCGGAACTCATCGCCGCCTGCCTTGCCCGCTGCTGGACAGGGGCTCGGCTG
TTGGGCACTGACAATTCCGTGGTGTTGTCGGGGAAATCATCGTCCTTTCCTTGGCTGCTCGCCTATGTTG
CCACCTGGATTCTGCGCGGGACGTCCTTCTGCTACGTCCCTTCGGCCCTCAATCCAGCGGACCTTCCTTC
CCGCGGCCTGCTGCCGGCTCTGCGGCCTCTTCCGCGTCTTCGCCTTCGCCCTCAGACGAGTCGGATCTCC
CTTTGGGCCGCCTCCCCGCATCGATACCGAGCGCTGCTCGAGAGATCTACGGGTGGCATCCCTGTGACCC
CTCCCCAGTGCCTCTCCTGGCCCTGGAAGTTGCCACTCCAGTGCCCACCAGCCTTGTCCTAATAAAATTA
AGTTGCATCATTTTGTCTGACTAGGTGTCCTTCTATAATATTATGGGGTGGAGGGGGGTGGTATGGAGCA
AGGGGCAAGTTGGGAAGACAACCTGTAGGGCCTGCGGGGTCTATTGGGAACCAAGCTGGAGTGCAGTGGC
ACAATCTTGGCTCACTGCAATCTCCGCCTCCTGGGTTCAAGCGATTCTCCTGCCTCAGCCTCCCGAGTTG
TTGGGATTCCAGGCATGCATGACCAGGCTCAGCTAATTTTTGTTTTTTTGGTAGAGACGGGGTTTCACCA
TATTGGCCAGGCTGGTCTCCAACTCCTAATCTCAGGTGATCTACCCACCTTGGCCTCCCAAATTGCTGGG
ATTACAGGCGTGAACCACTGCTCCCTTCCCTGTCCTTCTGATTTTGTAGGTAACCACGTGCGGACCGAGC
GGCCGCAGGAACCCCTAGTGATGGAGTTGGCCACTCCCTCTCTGCGCGCTCGCTCGCTCACTGAGGCCGG
GCGACCAAAGGTCGCCCGACGCCCGGGCTTTGCCCGGGCGGCCTCAGTGAGCGAGCGAGCGCGCAGCTGC
CTGCAGGGGCGCCTGATGCGGTATTTTCTCCTTACGCATCTGTGCGGTATTTCACACCGCATA
[95 nt withheld, positions 2024-2118]
T
[46 nt withheld, positions 2120-2165]
C
[141 nt withheld, positions 2167-2307]
CCTTTGACGTTGGAGTCCACGTTCTTT
[37 nt withheld, positions 2335-2371]
ACTCTATCTCGGGCTATTCTTTTGATTTATAAGGGATTTTGCCGATTTCGGTCTATTGGTTAAAAAATGA
GCTGATTTAACAAAAATTTAACGCGAATTTTAACAAAATATTAACGTTTACAATTTTATGGTGCACTCTC
AGTACAATCTGCTCTGATGCCGCATAGTTAAGCCAGCCCCGACACCCGCCAACACCCGCTGACGCGCCCT
GACGGGCTTGTCTGCTCCCGGCATCCGCTTACAGACAAGCTGTGACCGTCTCCGGGAGCTGCATGTGTCA
GAGGTTTTCACCGTCATCACCGAAACGCGCGAGACGAAAGGGCCTCGTGATACGCCTATTTTTATAGGTT
AATGTCATGATAATAATGGTTTCTTAGACGTCAGGTGGCACTTTTCGGGGAAATGTGCGCGGAACCCCTA
TTTGTTTATTTTTCTAAATACATTCAAATATGTATCCGCTCATGAGACAATAACCCTGATAAATGCTTCA
ATAATATTGAAAAAGGAAGAGTATGAGTATTCAACATTTCCGTGTCGCCCTTATTCCCTTTTTTGCGGCA
TTTTGCCTTCCTGTTTTTGCTCACCCAGAAACGCTGGTGAAAGTAAAAGATGCTGAAGATCAGTTGGGTG
CACGAGTGGGTTACATCGAACTGGATCTCAACAGCGGTAAGATCCTTGAGAGTTTTCGCCCCGAAGAACG
TTTTCCAATGATGAGCACTTTTAAAGTTCTGCTATGTGGCGCGGTATTATCCCGTATTGACGCCGGGCAA
GAGCAACTCGGTCGCCGCATACACTATTCTCAGAATGACTTGGTTGAGTACTCACCAGTCACAGAAAAGC
ATCTTACGGATGGCATGACAGTAAGAGAATTATGCAGTGCTGCCATAACCATGAGTGATAACACTGCGGC
CAACTTACTTCTGACAACGATCGGAGGACCGAAGGAGCTAACCGCTTTTTTGCACAACATGGGGGATCAT
GTAACTCGCCTTGATCGTTGGGAACCGGAGCTGAATGAAGCCATACCAAACGACGAGCGTGACACCACGA
TGCCTGTAGCAATGGCAACAACGTTGCGCAAACTATTAACTGGCGAACTACTTACTCTAGCTTCCCGGCA
ACAATTAATAGACTGGATGGAGGCGGATAAAGTTGCAGGACCACTTCTGCGCTCGGCCCTTCCGGCTGGC
TGGTTTATTGCTGATAAATCTGGAGCCGGTGAGCGTGGGTCTCGCGGTATCATTGCAGCACTGGGGCCAG
ATGGTAAGCCCTCCCGTATCGTAGTTATCTACACGACGGGGAGTCAGGCAACTATGGATGAACGAAATAG
ACAGATCGCTGAGATAGGTGCCTCACTGATTAAGCATTGGTAACTGTCAGACCAAGTTTACTCATATATA
CTTTAGATTGATTTAAAACTTCATTTTTAATTTAAAAGGATCTAGGTGAAGATCCTTTTTGATAATCTCA
TGACCAAAATCCCTTAACGTGAGTTTTCGTTCCACTGAGCGTCAGACCCCGTAGAAAAGATCAAAGGATC
TTCTTGAGATCCTTTTTTTCTGCGCGTAATCTGCTGCTTGCAAACAAAAAAACCACCGCTACCAGCGGTG
GTTTGTTTGCCGGATCAAGAGCTACCAACTCTTTTTCCGAAGGTAACTGGCTTCAGCAGAGCGCAGATAC
CAAATACTGTTCTTCTAGTGTAGCCGTAGTTAGGCCACCACTTCAAGAACTCTGTAGCACCGCCTACATA
CCTCGCTCTGCTAATCCTGTTACCAGTGGCTGCTGCCAGTGGCGATAAGTCGTGTCTTACCGGGTTGGAC
TCAAGACGATAGTTACCGGATAAGGCGCAGCGGTCGGGCTGAACGGGGGGTTCGTGCACACAGCCCAGCT
TGGAGCGAACGACCTACACCGAACTGAGATACCTACAGCGTGAGCTATGAGAAAGCGCCACGCTTCCCGA
AGGGAGAAAGGCGGACAGGTATCCGGTAAGCGGCAGGGTCGGAACAGGAGAGCGCACGAGGGAGCTTCCA
GGGGGAAACGCCTGGTATCTTTATAGTCCTGTCGGGTTTCGCCACCTCTGACTTGAGCGTCGATTTTTGT
GATGCTCGTCAGGGGGGCGGAGCCTATGGAAAAACGCCAGCAACGCGGCCTTTTTACGGTTCCTGGCCTT
TTGCTGGCCTTTTGCTCACATGTCCTGCAGGCAGCTGCGCGCTCGCTCGCTCACTGAGGCCGCCCGGGCG
TCGGGCGACCTTTGGTCGCCCGGCCTCAGTGAGCGAGCGAGCGCGCAGAGAGGGAGTGGCCAACTCCATC
ACTAGGGGTTCCTGCGGCCGCAAACTTGTTTATTGCAGCTTATAATGGTTACAAATAAAGCAATAGCATC
ACAAATTTCACAAATAAAGCATTTTTTTCACTGCATTCTAGTTGTGGTTTGTCCAAACTCATCAATGTAT
CTTATCATGTCTGAGATCCTTACTTAGTTACCCGGGGAGCATGTCAAGGTCAAAATCGTCAAGAGCGTCA
GCAGGCAGCATATCAAGGTCAAAGTCGTCAAGGGCATCGGCTGGGAGCATGTCTAAGTCAAAATCGTCAA
GGGCGTCGGCCGGCCCGCCGCTTTCGCACTTTAGCTGTTTCTCCAGGCCACATATGATTAGTTCCAGGCC
GAAAAGGAAGGCAGGTTCGGCTCCCTGATGGTCGAACAGCTCAATTGCTTGTCTCAGAAGTGGGGGCATA
GAATCGGTGGTAGGTGTCTCTCTTTCCTCTTTTGCTACTTGATGCTCCTGATCCTCCAATACGCAGCCCA
GTGTAAAGTGGCCCACGGCGGACAGAGCGTACAGTGCGTTCTCCAGGGAGAAGCCTTGCTGACACAGGAA
CGCGAGCTGATTTTCCAGGGTTTCGTACTGTTTCTCTGTTGGGCGGGTGCCGAGATGCACTTTAGCCCCG
TCGCGATGTGAGAGGAGAGCACAGCGGAATGACTTGGCGTTGTTCCGCAGAAAGTCTTGCCATGACTCGC
CTTCCAGGGGGCAGAAGTGGGTATGATGCCTGTCCAGCATCTCGATTGCCAGGGCATCGAGCAGGGCCCG
CTTGTTCTTCACGTGCCAGTACAGGGTAGGCTGCTCAACTCCCAGCTTTTGAGCGAGTTTCCTTGTCGTC
AGGCCTTCGATACCGACTTCATTGAGTAATTCCAGAGCAGAGTTTATGACTTTGCTCTTGTCCAGTCTAG
ACATGGTGAATTCGATATCAAGCTTATCGATACCGTCCGCCGCAGCGCAGATGGTCGCGCCCGTGCCCCC
CTATCTCGCGCCTCGCGTGGTGCGGTCCGGCTGGGCCGGCGGCGGCGCGGACGCGACCAAGGTGGCCGGG
AAGGGGAGTTTGCGGGGGACCGGCGAGTGACGTCAGCGCGCCTTCAGTGCTGAGGCGGCGGTGGCGCGCG
CCGCCAGGCGGGGGCGAAGGCACTGTCCGCGGTGCTGAAGCTGGCAGTGCGCACGCGCCTCGCCGCATCC
TGTTTCCCCTCCCCCTCTCTGATAGGGGATGCGCAATTTGGGGAATGGGGGTTGGGTGCTTGTCCAGTGG
GTCGGGGTCGGTCGTCAGGTAGGCACCCCCACCCCGCCTCATCCTGGTCCTAAAACCCACTTGCACTCAT
ACGCAGGGCCCTCTGCAGTATCAAGTGCCACCTGACGTCTCCCTATCAGTGATAGAGAAGTCGACACGTC
TCGAGCTCCCTATCAGTGATAGAGAAGGTACGTCTAGAACGTCTCCCTATCAGTGATAGAGAAGTCGACA
CGTCTCGAGCTCCCTATCAGTGATAGAGAAGGTACGTCTAGAACGTCTCCCTATCAGTGATAGAGAAGTC
GACACGTCTCGAGCTCCCTATCAGTGATAGAGAAGGTACGTCTAGAACGTCTCCCTATCAGTGATAGAGA
AGTCGACACGTCTCGAGCTCCCTATCAGTGATAGAGAAGCTACCCCCTATATAAGCAGAGCTCGTTTAGT
GAACCGTCAGATCGCCTGGAGACGCCATCCACGCTGTTTTGACCTCCATAGAAGACACCGGGACCGATCC
AGCCTGGATCCGGTACCGGATCCTCTAGAGTCGACTCCGGAATAACTTCGTATAGGATACTTTATACGAA
GTTATGCAGAATGGTAGCTGGATTGTAGCTGCTATTAGCAATATGAAACCTCTTAATAACTTCGTATAGC
ATACATTATACGAAGTTATGGCGCGCCTCACTTGTCCAAGGAATTCTTACTTTGATTATCGATAAGCTTG
ACCTGGTCTAAGACGCGGGTTGGTACGGAATACCAGTCCTACTGAAGAATTCTTACTTCTCGAACTGAGG
GTGGCTCCAGGCGCTGCCGCCCAGCTCGTCCATGCCCATCACATCGGTAAAGGCCTTTTGCCACTCCTTG
AAGTTGAGCTCGGTCTTGGAGTGCTTGAGCTCCGTCTTACGGAACACGTACATCGGCTGGTTCTTCAGAT
AGTTAGCCGCCATTGGCTTGGCAAAGGTGTAGGTGGTCCGCGCAGTG
